Addgene plasmid #234443: pRSET-iGluSnFR4s
Purpose: Bacterial expression of glutamate sensor with improved sensitivity and slow deactivation kinetics (4s = slow)
Depositing lab: GENIE Project. Depositing organization: HHMI, Janelia Research Campus. Publication: Glutamate indicators with increased sensitivity and tailored deactivation rates. Aggarwal A, Negrean A, Chen Y, Iyer R, Reep D, Liu A, Palutla A, Xie ME, MacLennan BJ, Hagihara KM, Kinsey LW, Sun JL, Yao P, Zheng J, Tsang A, Tsegaye G, Zhang Y, Patel RH, Arthur BJ, Hiblot J, Leippe P, Tarnawski M, Marvin JS, Vevea JD, Turaga SC, Tebo AG, Carandini M, Rossi LF, Kleinfeld D, Konnerth A, Svoboda K, Turner GC, Hasseman JP, Podgorski K. Nat Methods. 2026 Feb;23(2):417-425. doi: 10.1038/s41592-025-02965-z. Epub 2025 Dec 23. PubMed 41436654.
Backbone
  Vector backbone: pRSET
  Backbone manufacturer: ThermoFisher Invitrogen
  Vector type: Bacterial Expression
Growth in bacteria
  Bacterial resistance: Ampicillin, 100 μg/mL
  Growth temperature: 37°C
  Growth strain: DH5alpha
  Copy number: High Copy
Gene/Insert
  Gene/Insert name: iGluSnFR4s (alt name: variant 8880)
  Species: Synthetic; E. coli, A. victoria (jellyfish)
  Insert size (bp): 1668
  Promoter: T7
  Tag / fusion protein: 6xHis-Xpress epi (N terminal on insert)
  Cloning method: Gibson Cloning
Terms and licenses: Academic/Nonprofit Terms; Industry Terms: Not Available to Industry
Depositor comments: Please visit https://doi.org/10.1101/2025.03.20.643984 for bioRxiv preprint.
How to cite: pRSET-iGluSnFR4s was a gift from GENIE Project (Addgene plasmid # 234443 ; http://n2t.net/addgene:234443 ; RRID:Addgene_234443)
