[The description below was written by a language model from this plasmid's Addgene catalogue record and pLannotate feature annotations shown in this document.]
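Description:
pRSET-iGluSnFR4s is a bacterial expression plasmid of about 4.4 kb built on the commercial pRSET backbone, made for producing the genetically encoded glutamate indicator iGluSnFR4s (also called variant 8880) in E. coli. It replicates from a high-copy ColE1/pUC-type origin and is selected with ampicillin through the β-lactamase gene and its own promoter. An f1 phage origin is also present, which in principle allows single-stranded DNA rescue. Short annotated fragments of lacZα and lacI appear to be backbone remnants rather than functional parts.

Expression is driven by a T7 promoter followed by the phage T7 gene 10 ribosome binding site, and ends at a T7 terminator, so transcription requires a host that supplies T7 RNA polymerase. The open reading frame begins with the standard pRSET N-terminal leader: a 6xHis tag (picked up by the annotation as a fragment of a composite tag), the T7 gene 10 leader peptide that aids translation, and the Xpress epitope, which includes an enterokinase cleavage site. The roughly 1.7 kb synthetic sensor follows. In the feature table it appears as a large fragment of the E. coli periplasmic glutamate/aspartate-binding protein GltI, then an Aequorea victoria-derived GFP annotated as a circularly permuted EGFP, then a short C-terminal piece of GltI. This layout places the fluorescent protein within the binding protein, so that glutamate-induced conformational change is coupled to a change in fluorescence.

According to the record, this variant combines improved sensitivity with slow deactivation kinetics, the "s" standing for slow. The construct is suited to expressing His-tagged soluble sensor protein, for example for purification and in vitro characterisation, although the record does not list specific downstream applications.
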