Features (pLannotate 1.2.2; 16 found; start..end, strand, type, name):
     20..38      +  promoter       T7 promoter: promoter for bacteriophage T7 RNA polymerase
     70..92      +  RBS            RBS: efficient ribosome binding site from bacteriophage T7 gene 10 (Olins and Rangwala, 1989)
    112..132     +  CDS            capTEV™ (fragment): composite tag for in vivo biotinylation, TEV protease cleavage, and 6xHis tagging
    133..165     +  CDS            T7 tag (gene 10 leader): leader peptide from bacteriophage T7 gene 10 promotes efficient translation in E. coli
    169..192     +  CDS            Xpress™ tag: Xpress™ epitope tag, including an enterokinase recognition and cleavage site
    208..948     +  CDS            gltI (fragment): GLTI_ECOLI - Also known as ybeJ, yzzK. Experimental evidence at protein level: Swiss-Prot protein existence level 1. Part of the ABC transporter complex GltIJKL involved in glutamate and aspartate uptake. Binds to both glutamate and aspartate. From Escherichia coli (strain K12).
    964..1680    +  CDS            cEGFP: cEGFP is a basic (constitutively fluorescent) green fluorescent protein published in 2008, derived from Aequorea victoria.
   1693..1761    +  CDS            gltI (fragment): GLTI_ECOLI - Also known as ybeJ, yzzK. Experimental evidence at protein level: Swiss-Prot protein existence level 1. Part of the ABC transporter complex GltIJKL involved in glutamate and aspartate uptake. Binds to both glutamate and aspartate. From Escherichia coli (strain K12).
   1787..1836    +  CDS            SET1 (fragment): solubility-enhancement tag derived from T7 phage gene 10B
   1844..1891    +  terminator     T7 terminator: transcription terminator for bacteriophage T7 RNA polymerase
   1917..1983    +  CDS            lacZα (fragment): LacZα fragment of β-galactosidase; lacZ fragment
   1988..2416    +  rep_origin     f1 ori (sequence partly withheld): f1 bacteriophage origin of replication; arrow indicates direction of (+) strand synthesis
   2469..2573    +  promoter       AmpR promoter: bla
   2574..3434    +  CDS            AmpR: β-lactamase; bla; confers resistance to ampicillin, carbenicillin, and related antibiotics
   3605..4193    +  rep_origin     ori: high-copy-number ColE1/pMB1/pBR322/pUC origin of replication
   4376..4429    +  CDS            lacI (fragment): lac repressor; lacI; The lac repressor binds to the lac operator to inhibit transcription in E. coli. This inhibition can be relieved by adding lactose or isopropyl-β-D-thiogalactopyranoside (IPTG).
>Addgene plasmid #234443 | pRSET-iGluSnFR4s | addgene full sequence | sequence record 464951 | Addgene NGS Result
GATCTCGATCCCGCGAAATTAATACGACTCACTATAGGGAGACCACAACGGTTTCCCTCTAGAAATAATT
TTGTTTAACTTTAAGAAGGAGATATACATATGCGGGGTTCTCATCATCATCATCATCATGGTATGGCTAG
CATGACTGGTGGACAGCAAATGGGTCGGGATCTGTACGACGATGACGATAAGGATCGATGGGGATCCGCC
GCAGGCAGCACGCTGGACAAAATCGCCAAAAACGGTGTGATTGTCGTCGGTCACCGTGACTCTTCAGTGC
CTTTCTCTTATCAAGACAGTCAGCACAAAGTGGTGGGTTACTCGCAGGAATACTCCAACGCCATTGTTGA
AGCAGTGAAAAAGAAACTCAACAAACCGGACTTGCAGGTAAAACTGATTCCGATTACTTCACAAAACCGT
ATTCCACTACTGCAAAACGGCACTTACGATTTTGAATGTGGTTCTACCACCAACAACGTCGAACGCCAAA
AATTCGCGGCTTTCTCTGACACTATTTTCGTGGTCGGTACGCGCCTGTTGACCAAAAAGGGTGGCGATAT
CAAAGATTTTGCCAACCTGAAAGACAAAGCCGTAGTCGTCACTTCCGGCACTACCTCTGAAGTTTTGCTC
AACAAACTGAATGAAGAGCAAAAAATGAATATGCGCATCATCAGCGCCAAAGATCACGGTGACTCTTTCC
GCACCCTGGAAAGCGGTCGTGCCGTTGCCTTTATGATGGATGACTCGCTGCTGGCCGGTGAACGTGCGAA
AGCGAAGAAACCAGACGACTGGGAAATCGTCGGCAAGCCGCAGTCTCAGGAGGCCTACGGTTGTATGTTG
CGTAAAGATGATCCGCAGTTCAAAAAGCTGATGGATGACACCATCGCTCAGGTGCAGACCTCCGGTGAAG
CGGAAAAATGGTTTGATAAGTGGTTCAAAAATCCAATTCTGGTGAACCACACGGTCTATATCACCGCCGA
CAAGCAGAAGAACGGCATCAAGGCGAACTTCTTCATCCACCACAACGTGGAGGACGGCAGCGTGCAGCTC
GCCGACCACTACCAGCAGAACACCCCCATCGGCGACGGCCCCGTGCTGCTGCCCGACAACCACTACCTGA
GCTATCAGTCCGTGCTGAGCAAAGACCCCAACGAGAAGCGCGATCACATGGTCCTGCTGGAGTTCGTGAC
CGCCACCGGGAACTCTCTCGGCATGGACGAGCTGTACAAGGGCGGTACCGGAGGGAGCATGAGCAAGGGC
GAGGAGCTGTTCACCGGGGTGGTGCCCATCCTGGTCGAGCTGGACGGCGACGTAAACGGCCACAAGTTCA
GCGTGCGCGGCGAGGGCGAGGGCGATGCCACCAACGGCAAGCTAACCCTGAAGTTCATCTGCACCACCGG
CAAGCTGCCCGTGCCCTGGCCCACCCTCGTGACCACCCTGAGCTACGGCGTGCAGTGCTTCGCCCGCTAC
CCCGACCACATGAAGCAGCACGACTTCTTCAAGTCCGCCATGCCCGAAGGCTACGTCCAGGAGCGCACCA
TCAGCTTCAAGGACGACGGAACCTACAAGACCCGCGCCGAGGTGAAGTTAGAGGGCGACACCCTGGTGAA
CCGCATCGAGCTAAAGGGCATCGACTTCAAGGAGGACGGCAACATCCTGGGGCACAAGCTGGAGTACAAC
TTTAACAACCCCCTGGTCATGAATTTCGAACTGTCAGACGAAATGAAAGCACTGTTCAAAGAACCGAATG
ACAAGGCACTGAAATAAGAATTCGAAGCTTGATCCGGCTGCTAACAAAGCCCGAAAGGAAGCTGAGTTGG
CTGCTGCCACCGCTGAGCAATAACTAGCATAACCCCTTGGGGCCTCTAAACGGGTCTTGAGGGGTTTTTT
GCTGAAAGGAGGAACTATATCCGGATCTGGCGTAATAGCGAAGAGGCCCGCACCGATCGCCCTTCCCAAC
AGTTGCGCAGCCTGAATGGCGAATGGG
[124 nt withheld, positions 1988-2111]
C
[91 nt withheld, positions 2113-2203]
A
[49 nt withheld, positions 2205-2253]
CCTTTGACGTTGGAGTCCACGTTCTTT
[37 nt withheld, positions 2281-2317]
ACCCTATCTCGGTCTATTCTTTTGATTTATAAGGGATTTTGCCGATTTCGGCCTATTGGTTAAAAAATGA
GCTGATTTAACAAAAATTTAACGCGAATTTTAACAAAATATTAACGCTTACAATTTAGGTGGCACTTTTC
GGGGAAATGTGCGCGGAACCCCTATTTGTTTATTTTTCTAAATACATTCAAATATGTATCCGCTCATGAG
ACAATAACCCTGATAAATGCTTCAATAATATTGAAAAAGGAAGAGTATGAGTATTCAACATTTCCGTGTC
GCCCTTATTCCCTTTTTTGCGGCATTTTGCCTTCCTGTTTTTGCTCACCCAGAAACGCTGGTGAAAGTAA
AAGATGCTGAAGATCAGTTGGGTGCACGAGTGGGTTACATCGAACTGGATCTCAACAGCGGTAAGATCCT
TGAGAGTTTTCGCCCCGAAGAACGTTTTCCAATGATGAGCACTTTTAAAGTTCTGCTATGTGGCGCGGTA
TTATCCCGTATTGACGCCGGGCAAGAGCAACTCGGTCGCCGCATACACTATTCTCAGAATGACTTGGTTG
AGTACTCACCAGTCACAGAAAAGCATCTTACGGATGGCATGACAGTAAGAGAATTATGCAGTGCTGCCAT
AACCATGAGTGATAACACTGCGGCCAACTTACTTCTGACAACGATCGGAGGACCGAAGGAGCTAACCGCT
TTTTTGCACAACATGGGGGATCATGTAACTCGCCTTGATCGTTGGGAACCGGAGCTGAATGAAGCCATAC
CAAACGACGAGCGTGACACCACGATGCCTGTAGCAATGGCAACAACGTTGCGCAAACTATTAACTGGCGA
ACTACTTACTCTAGCTTCCCGGCAACAATTAATAGACTGGATGGAGGCGGATAAAGTTGCAGGACCACTT
CTGCGCTCGGCCCTTCCGGCTGGCTGGTTTATTGCTGATAAATCTGGAGCCGGTGAGCGTGGGTCTCGCG
GTATCATTGCAGCACTGGGGCCAGATGGTAAGCCCTCCCGTATCGTAGTTATCTACACGACGGGGAGTCA
GGCAACTATGGATGAACGAAATAGACAGATCGCTGAGATAGGTGCCTCACTGATTAAGCATTGGTAACTG
TCAGACCAAGTTTACTCATATATACTTTAGATTGATTTAAAACTTCATTTTTAATTTAAAAGGATCTAGG
TGAAGATCCTTTTTGATAATCTCATGACCAAAATCCCTTAACGTGAGTTTTCGTTCCACTGAGCGTCAGA
CCCCGTAGAAAAGATCAAAGGATCTTCTTGAGATCCTTTTTTTCTGCGCGTAATCTGCTGCTTGCAAACA
AAAAAACCACCGCTACCAGCGGTGGTTTGTTTGCCGGATCAAGAGCTACCAACTCTTTTTCCGAAGGTAA
CTGGCTTCAGCAGAGCGCAGATACCAAATACTGTTCTTCTAGTGTAGCCGTAGTTAGGCCACCACTTCAA
GAACTCTGTAGCACCGCCTACATACCTCGCTCTGCTAATCCTGTTACCAGTGGCTGCTGCCAGTGGCGAT
AAGTCGTGTCTTACCGGGTTGGACTCAAGACGATAGTTACCGGATAAGGCGCAGCGGTCGGGCTGAACGG
GGGGTTCGTGCACACAGCCCAGCTTGGAGCGAACGACCTACACCGAACTGAGATACCTACAGCGTGAGCT
ATGAGAAAGCGCCACGCTTCCCGAAGGGAGAAAGGCGGACAGGTATCCGGTAAGCGGCAGGGTCGGAACA
GGAGAGCGCACGAGGGAGCTTCCAGGGGGAAACGCCTGGTATCTTTATAGTCCTGTCGGGTTTCGCCACC
TCTGACTTGAGCGTCGATTTTTGTGATGCTCGTCAGGGGGGCGGAGCCTATGGAAAAACGCCAGCAACGC
GGCCTTTTTACGGTTCCTGGCCTTTTGCTGGCCTTTTGCTCACATGTTCTTTCCTGCGTTATCCCCTGAT
TCTGTGGATAACCGTATTACCGCCTTTGAGTGAGCTGATACCGCTCGCCGCAGCCGAACGACCGAGCGCA
GCGAGTCAGTGAGCGAGGAAGCGGAAGAGCGCCCAATACGCAAACCGCCTCTCCCCGCGCGTTGGCCGAT
TCATTAATGCAG
