>Addgene plasmid #234443 | pRSET-iGluSnFR4s | depositor partial sequence | sequence record 460884 | iGluSnFR4s
ATGCGGGGTTCTCATCATCATCATCATCATGGTATGGCTAGCATGACTGGTGGACAGCAAATGGGTCGGG
ATCTGTACGACGATGACGATAAGGATCGATGGGGATCCGCCGCAGGCAGCACGCTGGACAAAATCGCCAA
AAACGGTGTGATTGTCGTCGGTCACCGTGACTCTTCAGTGCCTTTCTCTTATCAAGACAGTCAGCACAAA
GTGGTGGGTTACTCGCAGGAATACTCCAACGCCATTGTTGAAGCAGTGAAAAAGAAACTCAACAAACCGG
ACTTGCAGGTAAAACTGATTCCGATTACTTCACAAAACCGTATTCCACTACTGCAAAACGGCACTTACGA
TTTTGAATGTGGTTCTACCACCAACAACGTCGAACGCCAAAAATTCGCGGCTTTCTCTGACACTATTTTC
GTGGTCGGTACGCGCCTGTTGACCAAAAAGGGTGGCGATATCAAAGATTTTGCCAACCTGAAAGACAAAG
CCGTAGTCGTCACTTCCGGCACTACCTCTGAAGTTTTGCTCAACAAACTGAATGAAGAGCAAAAAATGAA
TATGCGCATCATCAGCGCCAAAGATCACGGTGACTCTTTCCGCACCCTGGAAAGCGGTCGTGCCGTTGCC
TTTATGATGGATGACTCGCTGCTGGCCGGTGAACGTGCGAAAGCGAAGAAACCAGACGACTGGGAAATCG
TCGGCAAGCCGCAGTCTCAGGAGGCCTACGGTTGTATGTTGCGTAAAGATGATCCGCAGTTCAAAAAGCT
GATGGATGACACCATCGCTCAGGTGCAGACCTCCGGTGAAGCGGAAAAATGGTTTGATAAGTGGTTCAAA
AATCCAATTCTGGTGAACCACACGGTCTATATCACCGCCGACAAGCAGAAGAACGGCATCAAGGCGAACT
TCTTCATCCACCACAACGTGGAGGACGGCAGCGTGCAGCTCGCCGACCACTACCAGCAGAACACCCCCAT
CGGCGACGGCCCCGTGCTGCTGCCCGACAACCACTACCTGAGCTATCAGTCCGTGCTGAGCAAAGACCCC
AACGAGAAGCGCGATCACATGGTCCTGCTGGAGTTCGTGACCGCCACCGGGAACTCTCTCGGCATGGACG
AGCTGTACAAGGGCGGTACCGGAGGGAGCATGAGCAAGGGCGAGGAGCTGTTCACCGGGGTGGTGCCCAT
CCTGGTCGAGCTGGACGGCGACGTAAACGGCCACAAGTTCAGCGTGCGCGGCGAGGGCGAGGGCGATGCC
ACCAACGGCAAGCTAACCCTGAAGTTCATCTGCACCACCGGCAAGCTGCCCGTGCCCTGGCCCACCCTCG
TGACCACCCTGAGCTACGGCGTGCAGTGCTTCGCCCGCTACCCCGACCACATGAAGCAGCACGACTTCTT
CAAGTCCGCCATGCCCGAAGGCTACGTCCAGGAGCGCACCATCAGCTTCAAGGACGACGGAACCTACAAG
ACCCGCGCCGAGGTGAAGTTAGAGGGCGACACCCTGGTGAACCGCATCGAGCTAAAGGGCATCGACTTCA
AGGAGGACGGCAACATCCTGGGGCACAAGCTGGAGTACAACTTTAACAACCCCCTGGTCATGAATTTCGA
ACTGTCAGACGAAATGAAAGCACTGTTCAAAGAACCGAATGACAAGGCACTGAAATAA
